Addgene plasmid #38771: YIPlac204TKC-E2-Crimson-HDEL
Depositing lab: Benjamin Glick. Depositing organization: University of Chicago. Publication: A rapidly maturing far-red derivative of DsRed-Express2 for whole-cell labeling. Strack RL, Hein B, Bhattacharyya D, Hell SW, Keenan RJ, Glick BS. Biochemistry. 2009 Sep 8;48(35):8279-81. 10.1021/bi900870u PubMed 19658435.
Backbone
  Vector backbone: YIPlac204TKC-DsRed-HDEL (Addgene Plasmid #21770)
  Backbone manufacturer: Glick Lab
  Backbone size w/o insert (bp): 4313
  Total vector size (bp): 4988
  Vector type: Yeast Expression
  Selectable markers: TRP1
Growth in bacteria
  Bacterial resistance: Ampicillin, 100 μg/mL
  Growth temperature: 37°C
  Growth strain: DH10B
  Copy number: Unknown
Gene/Insert
  Gene/Insert name: E2-Crimson (alt name: Modified DsRed-Express2)
  Species: Synthetic
  Insert size (bp): 675
  Promoter: TPI1
  Tag / fusion protein: Pre-Kar2 (N terminal on backbone); Linker peptide and yeast ER retention signal sequence (THGMDELYK + HDEL) (C terminal on backbone)
  Cloning method: Restriction Enzyme; 5′ cloning site NcoI (not destroyed); 3′ cloning site NotI (destroyed during cloning)
  Sequencing primers: 5′ CTACAAAAAACACATACATAAACT; 3′ M13_reverse
Resource information
  A portion of this plasmid was derived from a plasmid made by: Rita Strack
Terms and licenses: Academic/Nonprofit Terms; Industry Terms: Not Available to Industry
Depositor comments: Vector for targeting E2-Crimson to the ER in yeast cells. Linearize with EcoRV to integrate at TRP Substitutions in E2-Crimson relative to DsRed-Express2 are: E32V, Q66F, V71A, V73I, K83L, L85Q, F118L, L150N, I161N, K163M, V175C, Y193H, S197Y
How to cite: YIPlac204TKC-E2-Crimson-HDEL was a gift from Benjamin Glick (Addgene plasmid # 38771 ; http://n2t.net/addgene:38771 ; RRID:Addgene_38771)
