[The description below was written by a language model from this plasmid's Addgene catalogue record and pLannotate feature annotations shown in this document.]
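Description:
YIPlac204TKC-E2-Crimson-HDEL is a yeast integrating expression plasmid of about 5 kb, built on the YIPlac204TKC-DsRed-HDEL backbone by replacing the original red fluorescent protein with E2-Crimson. It has no yeast replication origin in the annotated features, consistent with its integrative design. The depositor notes that it is linearized with EcoRV to direct integration at the TRP1 locus, and transformants are selected through the TRP1 marker, which is present with its own promoter. In E. coli the plasmid is propagated through a high-copy ColE1/pUC-type origin and selected with ampicillin resistance (β-lactamase). Remnants of the lac promoter/operator region and fragments of lacI, rop and bom are backbone leftovers with no role in the yeast expression cassette.

The payload is a 675 bp synthetic coding sequence for E2-Crimson, a rapidly maturing, tetrameric far-red derivative of DsRed-Express2 carrying thirteen substitutions relative to its parent. According to the record, it is expressed from the constitutive TPI1 promoter, which the automated feature table does not annotate, and it is terminated by the CYC1 terminator. The fluorescent protein is fused at its N terminus to a fragment of Kar2 (yeast BiP) that supplies the pre-sequence for translocation into the endoplasmic reticulum. At its C terminus it carries a short linker peptide followed by the HDEL tetrapeptide, the yeast ER retention signal. Together these elements send the protein into the secretory pathway and retain it in the ER lumen. The construct therefore serves as a stably integrated far-red marker for labeling the ER in live Saccharomyces cerevisiae cells.
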