Features (pLannotate 1.2.2; 14 found; start..end, strand, type, name):
      1..93      +  CDS            lacI (fragment): lac repressor; lacI; The lac repressor binds to the lac operator to inhibit transcription in E. coli. This inhibition can be relieved by adding lactose or isopropyl-β-D-thiogalactopyranoside (IPTG).
    106..127     +  protein_bind   CAP binding site: CAP binding activates transcription in the presence of cAMP. E. coli catabolite activator protein
    142..172     +  promoter       lac promoter: promoter for the E. coli lac operon
    180..196     +  protein_bind   lac operator: The lac repressor binds to the lac operator to inhibit transcription in E. coli. This inhibition can be relieved by adding lactose or isopropyl-β-D-thiogalactopyranoside (IPTG). lac repressor encoded by lacI
    239..486     -  terminator     CYC1 terminator: S. cerevisiae CYC1; transcription terminator for CYC1
    539..1213    -  CDS            E2-Crimson: E2-Crimson is a basic (constitutively fluorescent) far red fluorescent protein published in 2009, derived from Discosoma sp.. It is reported to be a rapidly-maturing tetramer with low acid sensitivity.
   1235..1369    -  CDS            KAR2 (fragment): BIP_YEAST - Also known as GRP78 From Saccharomyces cerevisiae (strain ATCC 204508 / S288c) (Baker's yeast).
   1892..1991    -  misc_feature   bom (fragment): basis of mobility region from pBR322
   2093..2128    -  CDS            rop (fragment): Rop protein, which maintains plasmids at low copy number; rop
   2221..2892    -  CDS            TRP1: TRPF_YEAST - Experimental evidence at protein level: Swiss-Prot protein existence level 1. From Saccharomyces cerevisiae (strain ATCC 204508 / S288c) (Baker's yeast).
   2893..2994    -  promoter       TRP1 promoter: S. cerevisiae TRP1
   3082..3186    +  promoter       AmpR promoter: bla
   3187..4047    +  CDS            AmpR: β-lactamase; bla; confers resistance to ampicillin, carbenicillin, and related antibiotics
   4218..4806    +  rep_origin     ori: high-copy-number ColE1/pMB1/pBR322/pUC origin of replication
>Addgene plasmid #38771 | YIPlac204TKC-E2-Crimson-HDEL | depositor full sequence | sequence record 48798 | YIPlac204TKC-E2-Crimson-HDEL sequence 4988 bps
GCGCCCAATACGCAAACCGCCTCTCCCCGCGCGTTGGCCGATTCATTAATGCAGCTGGCACGACAGGTTT
CCCGACTGGAAAGCGGGCAGTGAGCGCAACGCAATTAATGTGAGTTAGCTCACTCATTAGGCACCCCAGG
CTTTACACTTTATGCTTCCGGCTCGTATGTTGTGTGGAATTGTGAGCGGATAACAATTTCACACAGGAAA
CAGCTATGACCATGATTACGCCAAGCTTGCAAATTAAAGCCTTCGAGCGTCCCAAAACCTTCTCAAGCAA
GGTTTTCAGTATAATGTTACATGCGTACACGCGTCTGTACAGAAAAAAAAGAAAAATTTGAAATATAAAT
AACGTTCTTAATACTAACATAACTATAAAAAAATAAATAGGGACCTAGACTTCAGGTTGTCTAACTCCTT
CCTTTTCGGTTAGAGCGGATGTGGGGGGAGGGCGTGAATGTAAGCGTGACATAACTAATTACATGATGAC
TCTAGATTACAATTCGTCGTGCTTGTACAATTCGTCCATACCGTGAGTCTGGAACAGGTGGTGGCGGGCC
TCGGCGCGCTCGTACTGCTCCACCACGGTGTAGTCCTCGTTGTGGGAGGTGATGTCGAGCTTGTAGTCCA
CGTAGTGGTAGCCGGGCAGCTTCACGGGCTTCTTGGCCATGTAGATGGACTTGAACTCACACAGGTAGTG
GCCGCCGCCCTTCAGCTTCAGCGCCATGTGGTTCTCGCCCTTCAGCACGCCGTCGCGGGGGTAGTTGCGC
TCAGTGGAGGGCTCCCAGCCCAGAGTCTTCTTCTGCATTACGGGGCCGTCGGAGGGGAAGTTCACGCCGA
TGAACTTCACGTGGTAGATGAGGGTGCCGTCCTGCAGGGAGGAGTCCTGGGTCACGGTCACCACGCCGCC
GTCCTCGAAGTTCATCACGCGCTCCCACTTGAAGCCCTCGGGGAAGGACTGCTTGAGGTAGTCGGGGATG
TCGGCGGGGTGCTTGATGTACGCCTTGGAGCCGTAGAAGAACTGGGGGGACAGGATGTCCCAGGCGAAGG
GCAGGGGGCCGCCCTTGGTCACTTGCAGCTTGGCGGTCTGGGTGCCCTCGTAGGGCTTGCCCTCGCCCAC
GCCCTCGATCTCGAACTCGTGGCCGTTCACGGAGCCCTCCATGTGCACCTTGAAGCGCATGAAGGGCTTG
ATGACGTTCTCAGTGCTATCCATGGTGGCGACTAGTGGATCCCCATCATCGGCACCTCTAACTAAAACAT
TGGAGGAGTGGAAAGAATTCTGTAAAGGTAATATTACCACGAAAAGGGCGTACAGGACCACGGAGAGTGG
TACCAGCAGCTTGCCAGCGCTTAGTCTGTTGAAAAACATTTTTAGTTTATGTATGTGTTTTTTGTAGTTA
TAGATTTAAGCAAGAAAAGAATACAAACAAAAAATTGAAAAAGATTGATTTAGAATTAAAAAGAAAAATA
TTTACGTAAGAAGGGAAAATAGTAAATGTTGCAAGTTCACTAAACTCCTAAATTATGCTGCCCTTTATAT
TCCCTGTTACAGCAGCCGAGCCAAAGGTATATAGGCTCCTTTGCATTAGCATGCGTAACAAACCACCTGT
CAGTTTCAACCGAGGTGGTATCCGAGAGAATTGTGTGATTGCTTTAATTAATTTCGGAGAATCTCACATG
CCACTGAAGATTAAAAACTGGATGCCAGAAAAGGGGTGTCCAGGTGTAACATCAATAGAGGAAGCTGAAA
AGTCTTAGAACGGGTAATCTTCCACCAACCTGATGGGTTCCTAGATATAATCTCGAAGGGAATAAGTAGG
GTGATACCGCAGAAGTGTCTGAATGTATTAAGGTCCTCACAGTTTAAATCCCGCTCACACTAACGTAGGC
GCCTGATGCGGTATTTTCTCCTTACGCATCTGTGCGGTATTTCACACCGCATATGGTGCACTCTCAGTAC
AATCTGCTCTGATGCCGCATAGTTAAGCCAGCCCCGACACCCGCCAACACCCGCTGACGCGCCCTGACGG
GCTTGTCTGCTCCCGGCATCCGCTTACAGACAAGCTGTGACCGTCTCCGGGAGCTGCATGTGTCAGAGGT
TTTCACCGTCATCACCGAAACGCGCGAGACGAAAGGGCGATCTTTTATGCTTGCTTTTCAAAAGGCTTGC
AGGCAAGTGCACAAACAATACTTAAATAAATACTACTCAGTAATAACCTATTTCTTAGCATTTTTGACGA
AATTTGCTATTTTGTTAGAGTCTTTTACACCATTTGTCTCCACACCTCCGCTTACATCAACACCAATAAC
GCCATTTAATCTAAGCGCATCACCAACATTTTCTGGCGTCAGTCCACCAGCTAACATAAAATGTAAGCTC
TCGGGGCTCTCTTGCCTTCCAACCCAGTCAGAAATCGAGTTCCAATCCAAAAGTTCACCTGTCCCACCTG
CTTCTGAATCAAACAAGGGAATAAACGAATGAGGTTTCTGTGAAGCTGCACTGAGTAGTATGTTGCAGTC
TTTTGGAAATACGAGTCTTTTAATAACTGGCAAACCGAGGAACTCTTGGTATTCTTGCCACGACTCATCT
CCATGCAGTTGGACGATATCAATGCCGTAATCATTGACCAGAGCCAAAACATCCTCCTTAGGTTGATTAC
GAAACACGCCAACCAAGTATTTCGGAGTGCCTGAACTATTTTTATATGCTTTTACAAGACTTGAAATTTT
CCTTGCAATAACCGGGTCAATTGTTCTCTTTCTATTGGGCACACATATAATACCCAGCAAGTCAGCATCG
GAATCTAGTGCACATTCTGCGGCCTCTGTGCTCTGCAAGCCGCAAACTTTCACCAATGGACCAGAACTAC
CTGTGAAATTAATAACAGACATACTCCAAGCTGCCTTTGTGTGCTTAATCACGTATACTCACGTGCTCAA
TAGTCACCAATGCCCTCCCTCTTGGCCCTCTCCTTTTCTTTTTTCGACCGAATTGGCCTCGTGATACGCC
TATTTTTATAGGTTAATGTCATGATAATAATGGTTTCTTAGACGTCAGGTGGCACTTTTCGGGGAAATGT
GCGCGGAACCCCTATTTGTTTATTTTTCTAAATACATTCAAATATGTATCCGCTCATGAGACAATAACCC
TGATAAATGCTTCAATAATATTGAAAAAGGAAGAGTATGAGTATTCAACATTTCCGTGTCGCCCTTATTC
CCTTTTTTGCGGCATTTTGCCTTCCTGTTTTTGCTCACCCAGAAACGCTGGTGAAAGTAAAAGATGCTGA
AGATCAGTTGGGTGCACGAGTGGGTTACATCGAACTGGATCTCAACAGCGGTAAGATCCTTGAGAGTTTT
CGCCCCGAAGAACGTTTTCCAATGATGAGCACTTTTAAAGTTCTGCTATGTGGCGCGGTATTATCCCGTA
TTGACGCCGGGCAAGAGCAACTCGGTCGCCGCATACACTATTCTCAGAATGACTTGGTTGAGTACTCACC
AGTCACAGAAAAGCATCTTACGGATGGCATGACAGTAAGAGAATTATGCAGTGCTGCCATAACCATGAGT
GATAACACTGCGGCCAACTTACTTCTGACAACGATCGGAGGACCGAAGGAGCTAACCGCTTTTTTGCACA
ACATGGGGGATCATGTAACTCGCCTTGATCGTTGGGAACCGGAGCTGAATGAAGCCATACCAAACGACGA
GCGTGACACCACGATGCCTGTAGCAATGGCAACAACGTTGCGCAAACTATTAACTGGCGAACTACTTACT
CTAGCTTCCCGGCAACAATTAATAGACTGGATGGAGGCGGATAAAGTTGCAGGACCACTTCTGCGCTCGG
CCCTTCCGGCTGGCTGGTTTATTGCTGATAAATCTGGAGCCGGTGAGCGTGGGTCTCGCGGTATCATTGC
AGCACTGGGGCCAGATGGTAAGCCCTCCCGTATCGTAGTTATCTACACGACGGGGAGTCAGGCAACTATG
GATGAACGAAATAGACAGATCGCTGAGATAGGTGCCTCACTGATTAAGCATTGGTAACTGTCAGACCAAG
TTTACTCATATATACTTTAGATTGATTTAAAACTTCATTTTTAATTTAAAAGGATCTAGGTGAAGATCCT
TTTTGATAATCTCATGACCAAAATCCCTTAACGTGAGTTTTCGTTCCACTGAGCGTCAGACCCCGTAGAA
AAGATCAAAGGATCTTCTTGAGATCCTTTTTTTCTGCGCGTAATCTGCTGCTTGCAAACAAAAAAACCAC
CGCTACCAGCGGTGGTTTGTTTGCCGGATCAAGAGCTACCAACTCTTTTTCCGAAGGTAACTGGCTTCAG
CAGAGCGCAGATACCAAATACTGTCCTTCTAGTGTAGCCGTAGTTAGGCCACCACTTCAAGAACTCTGTA
GCACCGCCTACATACCTCGCTCTGCTAATCCTGTTACCAGTGGCTGCTGCCAGTGGCGATAAGTCGTGTC
TTACCGGGTTGGACTCAAGACGATAGTTACCGGATAAGGCGCAGCGGTCGGGCTGAACGGGGGGTTCGTG
CACACAGCCCAGCTTGGAGCGAACGACCTACACCGAACTGAGATACCTACAGCGTGAGCTATGAGAAAGC
GCCACGCTTCCCGAAGGGAGAAAGGCGGACAGGTATCCGGTAAGCGGCAGGGTCGGAACAGGAGAGCGCA
CGAGGGAGCTTCCAGGGGGAAACGCCTGGTATCTTTATAGTCCTGTCGGGTTTCGCCACCTCTGACTTGA
GCGTCGATTTTTGTGATGCTCGTCAGGGGGGCGGAGCCTATGGAAAAACGCCAGCAACGCGGCCTTTTTA
CGGTTCCTGGCCTTTTGCTGGCCTTTTGCTCACATGTTCTTTCCTGCGTTATCCCCTGATTCTGTGGATA
ACCGTATTACCGCCTTTGAGTGAGCTGATACCGCTCGCCGCAGCCGAACGACCGAGCGCAGCGAGTCAGT
GAGCGAGGAAGCGGAAGA
