>Addgene plasmid #38771 | YIPlac204TKC-E2-Crimson-HDEL | addgene partial sequence | sequence record 50378 | M13Rev
AACCTTCTCAAGCAAGGTTTTCAGTATAATGTTACATGCGTACACGCGTCTGTACAGAAAAAAAAGAAAA
ATTTGAAATATAAATAACGTTCTTAATACTAACATAACTATAAAAAAATAAATAGGGACCTAGACTTCAG
GTTGTCTAACTCCTTCCTTTTCGGTTAGAGCGGATGTGGGGGGAGGGCGTGAATGTAAGCGTGACATAAC
TAATTACATGATGACTCTAGATTACAATTCGTCGTGCTTGTACAATTCGTCCATACCGTGAGTCTGGAAC
AGGTGGTGGCGGGCCTCGGCGCGCTCGTACTGCTCCACCACGGTGTAGTCCTCGTTGTGGGAGGTGATGT
CGAGCTTGTAGTCCACGTAGTGGTAGCCGGGCAGCTTCACGGGCTTCTTGGCCATGTAGATGGACTTGAA
CTCACACAGGTAGTGGCCGCCGCCCTTCAGCTTCAGCGCCATGTGGTTCTCGCCCTTCAGCACGCCGTCG
CGGGGGTAGTTGCGCTCAGTGGAGGGCTCCCAGCCCAGAGTCTTCTTCTGCATTACGGGGCCGTCGGAGG
GGAAGTTCACGCCGATGAACTTCACGTGGTAGATGAGGGTGCCGTCCTGCAGGGAGGAGTCCTGGGTCAC
GGTCACCACGCCGCCGTCCTCGAAGTTCATCACGCGCTCCCACTTGAAGCCCTCGGGG
