>Addgene plasmid #38771 | YIPlac204TKC-E2-Crimson-HDEL | addgene partial sequence | sequence record 50429 | YIPlac204-F 5'-CTACAAAAAACACATACATAAACT-3'
GCGCTGGCAAGCTGCTGGTACCACTCTCCGTGGTCCTGTACGCCCTTTTCGTGGTAATATTACCTTTACA
GAATTCTTTCCACTCCTCCAATGTTTTAGTTAGAGGTGCCGATGATGGGGATCCACTAGTCGCCACCATG
GATAGCACTGAGAACGTCATCAAGCCCTTCATGCGCTTCAAGGTGCACATGGAGGGCTCCGTGAACGGCC
ACGAGTTCGAGATCGAGGGCGTGGGCGAGGGCAAGCCCTACGAGGGCACCCAGACCGCCAAGCTGCAAGT
GACCAAGGGCGGCCCCCTGCCCTTCGCCTGGGACATCCTGTCCCCCCAGTTCTTCTACGGCTCCAAGGCG
TACATCAAGCACCCCGCCGACATCCCCGACTACCTCAAGCAGTCCTTCCCCGAGGGCTTCAAGTGGGAGC
GCGTGATGAACTTCGAGGACGGCGGCGTGGTGACCGTGACCCAGGACTCCTCCCTGCAGGACGGCACCCT
CATCTACCACGTGAAGTTCATCGGCGTGAACTTCCCCTCCGACGGCCCCGTAATGCAGAAGAAGACTCTG
GGCTGGGAGCCCTCCACTGAGCGCAACTACCCCCGCGACGGCGTGCTGAAGGGCGAGAACCACATGGCGC
TGAAGCTGAAGGGCGGCGGCCACTACCTGTGTGAGTTCAAGTCCATCTACATGGCCAAGAAGCCCGTGAA
GCTGCCCGGCTACCACTACGTGGACTACAAGCTCGACATCACCTCCCACAACGAGGACTACACCGTG
